>Addgene plasmid #124871 | pAAV-FLEXfrt-SaCas9-U6-sgGabrg2 | addgene full sequence | sequence record 243590 | Addgene NGS Result
GCGGCCTCTAGACTCGAGGCGTTGACATTGATTATTGACTAGTTATTAATAGTAATCAATTACGGGGTCA
TTAGTTCATAGCCCATATATGGAGTTCCGCGTTACATAACTTACGGTAAATGGCCCGCCTGGCTGACCGC
CCAACGACCCCCGCCCATTGACGTCAATAATGACGTATGTTCCCATAGTAACGCCAATAGGGACTTTCCA
TTGACGTCAATGGGTGGAGTATTTACGGTAAACTGCCCACTTGGCAGTACATCAAGTGTATCATATGCCA
AGTACGCCCCCTATTGACGTCAATGACGGTAAATGGCCCGCCTGGCATTATGCCCAGTACATGACCTTAT
GGGACTTTCCTACTTGGCAGTACATCTACGTATTAGTCATCGCTATTACCATGGTGATGCGGTTTTGGCA
GTACATCAATGGGCGTGGATAGCGGTTTGACTCACGGGGATTTCCAAGTCTCCACCCCATTGACGTCAAT
GGGAGTTTGTTTTGGCACCAAAATCAACGGGACTTTCCAAAATGTCGTAACAACTCCGCCCCATTGACGC
AAATGGGCGGTAGGCGTGTACGGTGGGAGGTCTATATAAGCAGAGCTCTCTGGCTAACTACCGGTGCTAG
CGTCGACAGAATTGGATCCGAAGTTCCTATTCTCTAGAAAGTATAGGAACTTCCAAGGCCTGAAGTTCCT
ATTCTTCAAAAGGTATAGGAACTTCGCGGCCGCTTGATATCTTGGCGCGCCTTAAGCGTAATCTGGAACA
TCGTATGGGTAAGCGTAATCTGGAACATCGTATGGGTAAGCGTAATCTGGAACATCGTATGGGTAGGATC
CCTTTTTCTTTTTTGCCTGGCCGGCCTTTCTCGTGGCCGCCGGCCTTTTGCCCTTTTTGATGATCTGAGG
GTGCTTCTTAGATTTCACTTCATACAGGTTGCCCAGAATGTCTGTGCTGTACTTCTTAATGCTCTGGGTC
TTGGAGGCGATTGTCTTAATGATCCTGGGGGGCCTCTTGTCGTTCATGTTTTCCAGGTACTCGCGGTAGG
TGATGTCGATCATGTTCACTTCGATCCGGTTCAGCAGGTCGTTGTTCACGCCGATCACTCTATACAGCTC
GCCGTTGATCTTGATCAGATCGTTGTTGTAGAAGGAGGCGATAAACTCGGCCTGGTTGCTGATCTTCTTC
AGCTTCTTAGCTTCCTCATAGCACTTGCTATTCACTTCGTAGTAGTTTTCTTTTTTGATCACATCCAGAT
TCTTCACGGTCACGAACTTGTACACGCCATTGTCCAGGTACACGTCGAATCTGTAGGGCTTCAGGGACAG
CTTCACGACCTTGTTTCTGCTGTTGGGGTAGTCGTCGGTGATGTCCAGATGGGCGTTCAGTTTGTTGCCG
TAATACTTAATCTTCTTGATCACGGGGCCGTTGTCCTTTTTGGAGTACTTGGTCAGGTAGTTCCCGGTTT
CCTCGTAGTACTTGTACAGGGGATTCTTCTCGTCGCCGTACTGTTCCATAATCAGCTTCAGTTTCTGGTA
GGTCTGGGGGTCGTGGTGGTACATCAGCAGCTTTTCGGGGCTCTTGTTGATCAGCTTTTTCAGCTTGTCA
TTGTCCTTGTCGTACAGGCCGTTCAGATTGTTCACGATCAGGGTGTTGCCCTTGTCGTCCTTCCGGGTGG
AGTACAGGGTGTCGTTAATCAGCTCTCTATTAGGCTTCTTGTCCACCCGGTGGCTGTACTTGTAGTCCTT
GAAGTCCTTAATGTGCTTGATCTGGTGGGGGGTGATGAAGATCTCTTTGTACTCCTGCTCGGTTTCGATC
TCGGGCATGCTCTCGGCCTGCTTTTCCTCGAACATCTGGTTTTCCATCACTTTTTTGGCCTTGTCCAGTT
TCTTCCACTCTTTGAAGATGAAATCGGCGTTGGCAATGATCAGGGCGTCCTCGGCGTGGTGCTTGTACCC
CTTGTTCCGCTCTTTCTTAAACTTCCACTTCCGCCGCAGAAAGCTGGTGAAGCCGCCATTGATGGACTTC
ACTTTCACGTCCAGGTTGTTCACTCTGAAGTAGCTCCGCAGCAGGTTCATCAGGCCTCTGGTGGCGTATC
TGGTATCCACCAGGTTCCGGTTGATGAAGTCTTTCTGCACGGAGAACCTGTTGATGTCCCGTTCTTCCAG
CAGATACTCTTTCTTGGTCTTGCTGATTCTGCCCTTGCCCTTGGCCAGATTCAGGATGTGCTTCTTGAAG
GTTTCGTAGCTGATCTTGCTGTCGCTGCTGCTCAGGTACTGGAATGGGGTCCGGTTGCCCTTCTTGCTGT
TTTCTTCCTGCTTCACGAGCACCTTGTTGTTGAAGCTGTTGTCGAAGGACACGCTTCTGGGGATGATGTG
GTCCACCTCATAGTTGAAGGGGTTGTTCAGCAGATCTTCCAGAGGGATGGCTTCCAGGCTGTACAGGCAC
TTGCCTTCCTGCATGTCGTGCAGCTTGATCTTCTCGATCAGGTACTTGGCGTTCTCTTTGCCGGTGGTCC
GGATGATTTCCTCGATCCGCTCGTTGGTCTGCCGGTTCCGCTTCTGCATCTCGTTGATCATTTTCTGGGC
GTCCTTGGAGTTCTTCTCGCGGGCCAGCTCGATAATGATGTCGTTGGGCAGGCCGTACTTCTTGATGATG
GCGTTGATCACTTTGATGCTCTGGATGAAGCTTCTCTTCACGACGGGGCTCAGGATGAAGTCGTCCACCA
GGGTGGTGGGGATCTCTTTCTGCTGGGACAGGTCCACCTTCTTGGGCACCAGCTTCAGCCGGTTGAAGAT
AGCGATCTGGTTGTCGTTGGTGTGCCACAGCTCGTCCAGGATCAGGTTGATGGCCTTCAGGCTCAGGTTG
TGGGTGCCGGTATAGCCCTTCAGATTAGAGATCTGCTCGATCTCTTCCTGGGTCAGCTCGGAGTTCAGAT
TGGTCAGTTCTTCCTGGATGTCCTCGCTGCTCTGGTAGATGGTCAGGATCTTGGCAATCTGATCCAGCAG
CTCGGCGTTCTCAATAATCTCTTTCCGGGCGGTAATGTCCTTGATGTCGTGGTACACCTTCAGGTTGGTG
AACTCGGGCTTGCCGGTGCTGGTCACTCTGTAGCCCTTAATATCCTCTTCGTTCACGAGGATTTCTTTGG
CGATCTGCTTCAGGGTGGGCTTCTTCTTCTGCTTGAACACGTTCTCGATGATCTGGAACTTCTCGTAATA
TTCCAGCTTCTCGTTCTCGTCCCTGGTGATCACGAGATTGTTCAGGTCGTTCAGGGCGTTGTACAGGTCG
GCGTTGTAGGCGTACTTCACGCTCCGCAGTTCCTCGGGGAAGTAGGTGCAGTGGCCCATCAGCATCTCGT
ACCATTCTTTGATGTCCTTCCAGCCGAAGGGGCTGCCCTCGCCAGGTCCCTCATAGTAGGTCCGCCGGGT
TTCCAGCAGGTCGATGTAGGTGTCGATGAAGCTCTGGTCCAGCTGGTGGTAGGCCTTCTGCACCTTCAGC
AGCTGTTTGGCTTCTTTCACGTAGTCGCTGGTCTTGAATCTGTTGATGCTGCCCCGCACTTCGCCGTCTT
TCTTCAGCCGTTCCAGCTGCAGTTCGGCCACGTATTTCTCTTCCAGGGCCTTGCTGTTCCGGCTGATCTG
CTCTTTGGTGGACAGCTCGTTGCCGGTGTCCTCTTCCACCTCGTTCACGTTGTGCACGCCTCTTCTCTTG
GCCAGGTGCAGCAGGGCGGCAGAGAACTCTTCCTCGCTCAGCTTCTGGCTCAGGCCCTTCACTCTGGCCT
CGTAGGGGTTGATGCCGCTCAGCTCGCTGTGGTCGGTCAGCAGGTTGTAGTCGAACAGCAGCTTCTTCAC
TCTCTGGATTCTATGCCGCCTCCGCCGCTTCAGCCTTCTGGCGCCTCTCTTGCTCCGCCTGCCCTCGTTG
TTTTCCACGTTGGCCTCTTTGAACAGCCGCACGCCGGCATCGATCACGTCCCGTGTCTCGTAGTCGATGA
TGCCGTAGCCCACGCTGGTGATGCCGATGTCCAGGCCCAGGATGTAGTTCCGCTTGGCTGCTGGGACTCC
GTGGATACCGACCTTCCGCTTCTTCTTTGGGGCCATGCGGCCGCTGCAGACCGGTTTAGATCTTTACTAG
TTTAAGCTTCAATTGGAAGTTCCTATTCTTTCTAGAGTATAGGAACTTCCTGCAGTAGGCTAGCGAAGTT
CCTATTCCTTTTGAAGTATAGGAACTTCGTCGAGGGGGGGCCCGAGCTTATCGATGAATTCCTAGAGCTC
GCTGATCAGCCTCGACTGTGCCTTCTAGTTGCCAGCCATCTGTTGTTTGCCCCTCCCCCGTGCCTTCCTT
GACCCTGGAAGGTGCCACTCCCACTGTCCTTTCCTAATAAAATGAGGAAATTGCATCGCATTGTCTGAGT
AGGTGTCATTCTATTCTGGGGGGTGGGGTGGGGCAGGACAGCAAGGGGGAGGATTGGGAAGAGAATAGCA
GGCATGCTGGGGAGGTACCGAGGGCCTATTTCCCATGATTCCTTCATATTTGCATATACGATACAAGGCT
GTTAGAGAGATAATTGGAATTAATTTGACTGTAAACACAAAGATATTAGTACAAAATACGTGACGTAGAA
AGTAATAATTTCTTGGGTAGTTTGCAGTTTTAAAATTATGTTTTAAAATGGACTATCATATGCTTACCGT
AACTTGAAAGTATTTCGATTTCTTGGCTTTATATATCTTGTGGAAAGGACGAAACACCGTGGGTAGAGCG
ATAGCAGGAGGTTTTAGTACTCTGGAAACAGAATCTACTAAAACAAGGCAAAATGCCGTGTTTATCTCGT
CAACTTGTTGGCGAGATTTTTGCGGCCGCAGGAACCCCTAGTGATGGAGTTGGCCACTCCCTCTCTGCGC
GCTCGCTCGCTCACTGAGGCCGGGCGACCAAAGGTCGCCCGACGCCCGGGCTTTGCCCGGGCGGCCTCAG
TGAGCGAGCGAGCGCGCAGCTGCCTGCAGGGGCGCCTGATGCGGTATTTTCTCCTTACGCATCTGTGCGG
TATTTCACACCGCATA
[95 nt withheld, positions 5057-5151]
T
[46 nt withheld, positions 5153-5198]
C
[141 nt withheld, positions 5200-5340]
CCTTTGACGTTGGAGTCCACGTTCTTT
[37 nt withheld, positions 5368-5404]
ACTCTATCTCGGGCTATTCTTTTGATTTATAAGGGATTTTGCCGATTTCGGTCTATTGGTTAAAAAATGA
GCTGATTTAACAAAAATTTAACGCGAATTTTAACAAAATATTAACGTTTACAATTTTATGGTGCACTCTC
AGTACAATCTGCTCTGATGCCGCATAGTTAAGCCAGCCCCGACACCCGCCAACACCCGCTGACGCGCCCT
GACGGGCTTGTCTGCTCCCGGCATCCGCTTACAGACAAGCTGTGACCGTCTCCGGGAGCTGCATGTGTCA
GAGGTTTTCACCGTCATCACCGAAACGCGCGAGACGAAAGGGCCTCGTGATACGCCTATTTTTATAGGTT
AATGTCATGATAATAATGGTTTCTTAGACGTCAGGTGGCACTTTTCGGGGAAATGTGCGCGGAACCCCTA
TTTGTTTATTTTTCTAAATACATTCAAATATGTATCCGCTCATGAGACAATAACCCTGATAAATGCTTCA
ATAATATTGAAAAAGGAAGAGTATGAGTATTCAACATTTCCGTGTCGCCCTTATTCCCTTTTTTGCGGCA
TTTTGCCTTCCTGTTTTTGCTCACCCAGAAACGCTGGTGAAAGTAAAAGATGCTGAAGATCAGTTGGGTG
CACGAGTGGGTTACATCGAACTGGATCTCAACAGCGGTAAGATCCTTGAGAGTTTTCGCCCCGAAGAACG
TTTTCCAATGATGAGCACTTTTAAAGTTCTGCTATGTGGCGCGGTATTATCCCGTATTGACGCCGGGCAA
GAGCAACTCGGTCGCCGCATACACTATTCTCAGAATGACTTGGTTGAGTACTCACCAGTCACAGAAAAGC
ATCTTACGGATGGCATGACAGTAAGAGAATTATGCAGTGCTGCCATAACCATGAGTGATAACACTGCGGC
CAACTTACTTCTGACAACGATCGGAGGACCGAAGGAGCTAACCGCTTTTTTGCACAACATGGGGGATCAT
GTAACTCGCCTTGATCGTTGGGAACCGGAGCTGAATGAAGCCATACCAAACGACGAGCGTGACACCACGA
TGCCTGTAGCAATGGCAACAACGTTGCGCAAACTATTAACTGGCGAACTACTTACTCTAGCTTCCCGGCA
ACAATTAATAGACTGGATGGAGGCGGATAAAGTTGCAGGACCACTTCTGCGCTCGGCCCTTCCGGCTGGC
TGGTTTATTGCTGATAAATCTGGAGCCGGTGAGCGTGGAAGCCGCGGTATCATTGCAGCACTGGGGCCAG
ATGGTAAGCCCTCCCGTATCGTAGTTATCTACACGACGGGGAGTCAGGCAACTATGGATGAACGAAATAG
ACAGATCGCTGAGATAGGTGCCTCACTGATTAAGCATTGGTAACTGTCAGACCAAGTTTACTCATATATA
CTTTAGATTGATTTAAAACTTCATTTTTAATTTAAAAGGATCTAGGTGAAGATCCTTTTTGATAATCTCA
TGACCAAAATCCCTTAACGTGAGTTTTCGTTCCACTGAGCGTCAGACCCCGTAGAAAAGATCAAAGGATC
TTCTTGAGATCCTTTTTTTCTGCGCGTAATCTGCTGCTTGCAAACAAAAAAACCACCGCTACCAGCGGTG
GTTTGTTTGCCGGATCAAGAGCTACCAACTCTTTTTCCGAAGGTAACTGGCTTCAGCAGAGCGCAGATAC
CAAATACTGTTCTTCTAGTGTAGCCGTAGTTAGGCCACCACTTCAAGAACTCTGTAGCACCGCCTACATA
CCTCGCTCTGCTAATCCTGTTACCAGTGGCTGCTGCCAGTGGCGATAAGTCGTGTCTTACCGGGTTGGAC
TCAAGACGATAGTTACCGGATAAGGCGCAGCGGTCGGGCTGAACGGGGGGTTCGTGCACACAGCCCAGCT
TGGAGCGAACGACCTACACCGAACTGAGATACCTACAGCGTGAGCTATGAGAAAGCGCCACGCTTCCCGA
AGGGAGAAAGGCGGACAGGTATCCGGTAAGCGGCAGGGTCGGAACAGGAGAGCGCACGAGGGAGCTTCCA
GGGGGAAACGCCTGGTATCTTTATAGTCCTGTCGGGTTTCGCCACCTCTGACTTGAGCGTCGATTTTTGT
GATGCTCGTCAGGGGGGCGGAGCCTATGGAAAAACGCCAGCAACGCGGCCTTTTTACGGTTCCTGGCCTT
TTGCTGGCCTTTTGCTCACATGTCCTGCAGGCAGCTGCGCGCTCGCTCGCTCACTGAGGCCGCCCGGGCG
TCGGGCGACCTTTGGTCGCCCGGCCTCAGTGAGCGAGCGAGCGCGCAGAGAGGGAGTGGCCAACTCCATC
ACTAGGGGTTCCT
Features (pLannotate 1.2.2; 21 found; start..end, strand, type, name):
     24..403     +  enhancer       CMV enhancer: human cytomegalovirus immediate early enhancer
    404..607     +  promoter       CMV promoter: human cytomegalovirus (CMV) immediate early promoter
    650..683     +  protein_bind   FRT (minimal): supports FLP-mediated excision but not integration (Turan and Bode, 2011) FLP recombinase from the Saccharomyces cerevisiae 2μ plasmid
    753..781     -  CDS            3xHA (fragment): three tandem HA epitope tags
    792..808     -  CDS            3xHA (fragment): three tandem HA epitope tags
    819..835     -  CDS            3xHA (fragment): three tandem HA epitope tags
    842..889     -  CDS            nucleoplasmin NLS: bipartite nuclear localization signal from nucleoplasmin
    890..4045    -  CDS            cas9: CAS9_STAAU - Experimental evidence at protein level: Swiss-Prot protein existence level 1. CRISPR (clustered regularly interspaced short palindromic repeat) is an adaptive immune system that provides protection against mobile genetic elements (viruses, transposable elements and conjugative plasmids). CRISPR clusters contain spacers, sequences complementary to antecedent mobile elements, and target invading nucleic acids. CRISPR clusters are transcribed and processed into CRISPR RNA (crRNA). In type II CRISPR systems correct processing of pre-crRNA requires a trans- encoded small RNA (tracrRNA)
   4286..4397    +  polyA_signal   bGH poly(A) signal: bovine growth hormone polyadenylation signal
   4500..4740    +  promoter       U6 promoter: RNA polymerase III promoter for human U6 snRNA
   4771..4846    +  misc_RNA       Sa gRNA scaffold: guide RNA scaffold for the Staphylococcus aureus CRISPR/Cas9 system
   4860..5000    +  repeat_region  AAV2 ITR: inverted terminal repeat of adeno-associated virus serotype 2 inverted
   5005..5056    -  misc_feature   bom (fragment): basis of mobility region from pBR322
   5075..5530    +  rep_origin     f1 ori (sequence partly withheld): f1 bacteriophage origin of replication; arrow indicates direction of (+) strand synthesis
   5531..5580    -  misc_feature   bom (fragment): basis of mobility region from pBR322
   5682..5717    -  CDS            rop (fragment): Rop protein, which maintains plasmids at low copy number; rop
   5812..5916    +  promoter       AmpR promoter: bla
   5917..6777    +  CDS            AmpR: β-lactamase; bla; confers resistance to ampicillin, carbenicillin, and related antibiotics
   6948..7536    +  rep_origin     ori: high-copy-number ColE1/pMB1/pBR322/pUC origin of replication
   7609..7636    +  repeat_region  AAV2 ITR (fragment): inverted terminal repeat of adeno-associated virus serotype 2 inverted
   7665..7692    +  repeat_region  AAV2 ITR (fragment): inverted terminal repeat of adeno-associated virus serotype 2 inverted
