[The description below was written by a language model from this plasmid's Addgene catalogue record and pLannotate feature annotations shown in this document.]
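Description:
pAAV-FLEXfrt-SaCas9-U6-sgGabrg2 is a single-vector AAV CRISPR plasmid built on the pX601 backbone and intended for conditional mutagenesis of the mouse Gabrg2 gene, which encodes the gamma2 subunit of the GABA-A receptor. It is propagated in bacteria as a high-copy plasmid through a ColE1/pUC-type origin with ampicillin selection (AmpR under its own bla promoter), and it also carries an f1 phage origin. AAV2 inverted terminal repeats flank the payload so that it can be packaged into recombinant AAV. One ITR is annotated in full, while the other is detected only as short fragments in the sequencing-derived record.

Between the ITRs, a CMV enhancer and promoter sit upstream of a Staphylococcus aureus Cas9 coding sequence that is placed in the antisense orientation. It is fused to a nucleoplasmin nuclear localization signal and a 3xHA epitope tag and is followed by a bGH polyadenylation signal. The inverted orientation, the "FLEXfrt" name and the annotated minimal FRT site indicate a Flp-dependent switch. In this design, SaCas9 cannot be expressed until FLP recombinase flips the cassette into the sense orientation, which restricts editing to Flp-expressing cells. Only one FRT site was picked up by the automated annotation, so the full arrangement of recombination sites is not documented in the table. A separate human U6 promoter constitutively drives the Gabrg2-targeting guide fused to the Sa gRNA scaffold. Because SaCas9 is compact, nuclease and guide fit in one AAV genome. This makes the construct suitable for cell-type-specific loss-of-function studies of Gabrg2 in the adult mouse nervous system.
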