Addgene plasmid #124871: pAAV-FLEXfrt-SaCas9-U6-sgGabrg2
Purpose: Mutagenesis of Gabrg2
Depositing lab: Larry Zweifel. Depositing organization: University of Washington. Publication: Conditional Single Vector CRISPR/SaCas9 Viruses for Efficient Mutagenesis in the Adult Mouse Nervous System. Hunker AC, Soden ME, Krayushkina D, Heymann G, Awatramani R, Zweifel LS. Cell Rep. 2020 Mar 24;30(12):4303-4316.e6. doi: 10.1016/j.celrep.2020.02.092. PubMed 32209486.
Backbone
  Vector backbone: pX601
  Vector type: Mouse Targeting, AAV, CRISPR
Growth in bacteria
  Bacterial resistance: Ampicillin, 100 μg/mL
  Growth temperature: 37°C
  Growth strain: NEB Stable
  Copy number: High Copy
Gene/Insert
  Gene/Insert name: Gabrg2
  gRNA/shRNA sequence: TGGGTAGAGCGATAGCAGGAG
  Species: M. musculus (mouse)
  Entrez Gene: Gabrg2 (a.k.a. GABAA-R, Gabrg-2, gamma2)
  Cloning method: Restriction Enzyme; 5′ cloning site Unknown (unknown if destroyed); 3′ cloning site Unknown (unknown if destroyed)
Terms and licenses: Academic/Nonprofit Terms; Industry Terms: Not Available to Industry
How to cite: pAAV-FLEXfrt-SaCas9-U6-sgGabrg2 was a gift from Larry Zweifel (Addgene plasmid # 124871 ; http://n2t.net/addgene:124871 ; RRID:Addgene_124871)
