>Addgene plasmid #124871 | pAAV-FLEXfrt-SaCas9-U6-sgGabrg2 | depositor partial sequence | sequence record 238482 | U6 promoter, sgRNA insert, SaCas9 sgRNA scaffold
AAAATACGTGACGTAGAAAGTAATAATTTCTTGGGTAGTTTGCAGTTTTAAAATTATGTTTTAAAATGGA
CTATCATATGCTTACCGTAACTTGAAAGTATTTCGATTTCTTGGCTTTATATATCTTGTGGAAAGGACGA
AACACCGTGGGTAGAGCGATAGCAGGAGGTTTTAGTACTCTGGAAACAGAATCTACTAAAACAAGGCAAA
ATGCCGTGTTTATCTCGTCAACTTGTTGGCGAGA
